>Addgene plasmid #69276 | pYPQ134A | depositor full sequence | sequence record 122114 | Full Sequence
CTGCATTAATGAATCGGCCAACGCGCGGGGAGAGGCGGTTTGCGTATTGGGCGCTCTTCCGCTTCCTCGC
TCACTGACTCGCTGCGCTCGGTCGTTCGGCTGCGGCGAGCGGTATCAGCTCACTCAAAGGCGGTAATACG
GTTATCCACAGAATCAGGGGATAACGCAGGAAAGAACATGAATTAATTCTCATGTTTGACAGCTTATCAT
CGATTAGCTTTAATGCGGTAGTTTATCACAGTTAAATTGCTAACGCAGTCAGGCACCGTGTATGAAATCT
AACAATGCGCTCATCGTCATCCTCGGCACCGTCACCCTGGATGCTGTAGGCATAGGCTTGGTTATGCCGG
TACTGCCGGGCCTCTTGCGGGATATCGTCCATTCCGACAGCATCGCCAGTCACTATGGCGTGCTGCTAGC
GCTATATGCGTTGATGCAATTTCTATGCGCACCCGTTCTCGGAGCACTGTCCGACCGCTTTGGCCGCCGC
CCAGTCCTGCTCGCTTCGCTACTTGGAGCCACTATCGACTACGCGATCATGGCGACCACACCCGTCCTGT
GGATTCTCTACGCCGGACGCATCGTGGCCGGCATCACCGGCGCCACAGGTGCGGTTGCTGGCGCCTATAT
CGCCGACATCACCGATGGGGAAGATCGGGCTCGCCACTTCGGGCTCATGAGCGCTTGTTTCGGCGTGGGT
ATGGTGGCAGGCCCCGTGGCCGGGGGACTGTTGGGCGCCATCTCCTTACATGCACCATTCCTTGCGGCGG
CGGTGCTCAACGGCCTCAACCTACTACTGGGCTGCTTCCTAATGCAGGAGTCGCATAAGGGAGAGCGCCG
ACCCATGCCCTTGAGAGCCTTCAACCCAGTCAGCTCCTTCCGGTGGGCGCGGGGCATGACTATCGTCGCC
GCACTTATGACTGTCTTCTTTATCATGCAACTCGTAGGACAGGTGCCGGCAGCGCTCTGGGTCATTTTCG
GCGAGGACCGCTTTCGCTGGAGCGCGACGATGATCGGCCTGTCGCTTGCGGTATTCGGAATCTTGCACGC
CCTCGCTCAAGCCTTCGTCACTGGTCCCGCCACCAAACGTTTCGGCGAGAAGCAGGCCATTATCGCCGGC
ATGGCGGCCGACGCGCTGGGCTACGTCTTGCTGGCGTTCGCGACGCGAGGCTGGATGGCCTTCCCCATTA
TGATTCTTCTCGCTTCCGGCGGCATCGGGATGCCCGCGTTGCAGGCCATGCTGTCCAGGCAGGTAGATGA
CGACCATCAGGGACAGCTTCAAGGATCGCTCGCGGCTCTTACCAGCCTAACTTCGATCATTGGACCGCTG
ATCGTCACGGCGATTTATGCCGCCTCGGCGAGCACATGGAACGGGTTGGCATGGATTGTAGGCGCCGCCC
TATACCTTGTCTGCCTCCCCGCGTTGCGTCGCGGTGCATGGAGCCGGGCCACCTCGACCTGAATGGAAGC
CGGCGGCACCTCGCTAACGGATTCACCACTCCAAGAATTGGAGCCAATCAATTCTTGCGGAGAACTGTGA
ATGCGCAAACCAACCCTTGATCGGGGAAGAACAGTATGTCGAGCTATTTTTTGACTTACTGGGGATCAAG
CCTGATTGGGAGAAAATAAAATATCCCCTATAGTGAGTCGTATTACATGGTCATAGCTGTTTCCTGGCAG
CTCTGGCCCGTGTCTCAAAATCTCTGATGTTACATTGCACAAGATAAAAATATATCATCATGCCTCCTCT
AGAGGTCTCGCCAGAGAAATCTCAAAATTCCGGCAGAACAATTTTGAATCTCGATCCGTAGAAACCAGAC
GGTCATTGTTTTAGTTCCACCACGATTATATTTGAAATTTACGTGAGTGTGAGTGAGACTTGCATAAGAA
AATAAAATCTTTAGTTGGGAAAAAATTCAATAATATAAATGGGCTTGAGAAGGAAGCGAGGGATAGGCCT
TTTTCTAAAATAGGCCCATTTAAGCTATTAACAATCTTCAAAAGTACCACAGCGCTTAGGTAAAGAAAGC
AGCTGAGTTTATATATGGTTAGACACGAAGTAGTGATTGGAGACGAGATCTAGTCTGAGTCGACCGTCTC
TGTTTTAGAGCTAGAAATAGCAAGTTAAAATAAGGCTAGTCCGTTATCAACTTGAAAAAGTGGCACCGAG
TCGGTGCTTTTTTTGGCAAAAATTTTCAGATTTTTTCTTCATCTGTAGATTTCTGGGTTTTTTTTTCCGT
TTCGTGAATCATAAGTGAAGTTTTGGATGCAAATCTGCGCGAAAAAAGTTGGACCTGCAATGAGCTTATT
TAGATAGCTAAGACAAAGTGATTGGTCCGTTGTTTCAGTTCTGATTGTCAGAGAGTTTGTTTCGAGTCGG
CGACACCAATGCGTTTTGTTAACCAGATTTCGGGTAAGAAATGTATCGAGAGTTTGTTTCCAGACGGCTA
CATCATTTTCTTATGAAGGGTGAAATTAGATAGACCAAAGATTGAAACACAACATTTCTTTCACAAAAAT
ATAATAAACTTGATAGCATTTAGGATCAGCTGTTGGAGACCCTCGAGCCACCCATGACCAAAATCCCTTA
ACGTGAGTTACGCGTCGTTCCACTGAGCGTCAGACCCCGTAGAAAAGATCAAAGGATCTTCTTGAGATCC
TTTTTTTCTGCGCGTAATCTGCTGCTTGCAAACAAAAAAACCACCGCTACCAGCGGTGGTTTGTTTGCCG
GATCAAGAGCTACCAACTCTTTTTCCGAAGGTAACTGGCTTCAGCAGAGCGCAGATACCAAATACTGTTC
TTCTAGTGTAGCCGTAGTTAGGCCACCACTTCAAGAACTCTGTAGCACCGCCTACATACCTCGCTCTGCT
AATCCTGTTACCAGTGGCTGCTGCCAGTGGCGATAAGTCGTGTCTTACCGGGTTGGACTCAAGACGATAG
TTACCGGATAAGGCGCAGCGGTCGGGCTGAACGGGGGGTTCGTGCACACAGCCCAGCTTGGAGCGAACGA
CCTACACCGAACTGAGATACCTACAGCGTGAGCTATGAGAAAGCGCCACGCTTCCCGAAGGGAGAAAGGC
GGACAGGTATCCGGTAAGCGGCAGGGTCGGAACAGGAGAGCGCACGAGGGAGCTTCCAGGGGGAAACGCC
TGGTATCTTTATAGTCCTGTCGGGTTTCGCCACCTCTGACTTGAGCGTCGATTTTTGTGATGCTCGTCAG
GGGGGCGGAGCCTATGGAAAAACGCCAGCAACGCGGCCTTTTTACGGTTCCTGGCCTTTTGCTGGCCTTT
TGCTCACATGTTCTTTCCTGCGTTATCCCCTGATTCTGTGGATAACCGTATTACCGCCTTTGAGTGAGCT
GATACCGCTCGCCGCAGCCGAACGACCGAGCGCAGCGAGTCAGTGAGCGAGGAAGCGGAAGAGCGCCCAA
TACGCAAACCGCCTCTCCCCGCGCGTTGGCCGATTCATTAATGCAGCTGGCACGACAGGTTTCCCGACTG
GAAAGCGGGCAGTGAGCGCAACGCAATTAATACGCGTACCGCTAGCCAGGAAGAGTTTGTAGAAACGCAA
AAAGGCCATCCGTCAGGATGGCCTTCTGCTTAGTTTGATGCCTGGCAGTTTATGGCGGGCGTCCTGCCCG
CCACCCTCCGGGCCGTTGCTTCACAACGTTCAAATCCGCTCCCGGCGGATTTGTCCTACTCAGGAGAGCG
TTCACCGACAAACAACAGATAAAACGAAAGGCCCAGTCTTCCGACTGAGCCTTTCGTTTTATTTGATGCC
TGGCAGTTCCCTACTCTCGCGTT
Features (pLannotate 1.2.2; 12 found; start..end, strand, type, name):
      1..54      -  CDS            lacI (fragment): lac repressor; lacI; The lac repressor binds to the lac operator to inhibit transcription in E. coli. This inhibition can be relieved by adding lactose or isopropyl-β-D-thiogalactopyranoside (IPTG).
     56..180     -  rep_origin     RSF ori (fragment): Plasmids containing the RSF 1030 origin of replication can be propagated in E. coli cells that contain additional plasmids with compatible origins.
    196..224     +  promoter       tet promoter: E. coli promoter for tetracycline efflux protein gene
    272..1462    +  CDS            TcR: tetracycline efflux protein; tet; confers resistance to tetracycline
   1560..1634    +  CDS            KanR (fragment): aminoglycoside phosphotransferase; aphA-3; confers resistance to kanamycin
   1637..1655    -  promoter       T7 promoter: promoter for bacteriophage T7 RNA polymerase
   1765..2068    +  promoter       AtU6-1 promoter: promoter for the Arabidopsis thaliana U6-1 snRNA gene (Waibel and Filipowicz, 1990)
   2102..2177    +  misc_RNA       gRNA scaffold: guide RNA scaffold for the Streptococcus pyogenes CRISPR/Cas9 system
   2652..3240    +  rep_origin     ori: high-copy-number ColE1/pMB1/pBR322/pUC origin of replication
   3423..3515    +  CDS            lacI (fragment): lac repressor; lacI; The lac repressor binds to the lac operator to inhibit transcription in E. coli. This inhibition can be relieved by adding lactose or isopropyl-β-D-thiogalactopyranoside (IPTG).
   3570..3597    -  terminator     rrnB T2 terminator: transcription terminator T2 from the E. coli rrnB gene
   3729..3772    +  terminator     rrnB T1 terminator: Escherichia coli rrnB; transcription terminator T1 from the E. coli rrnB gene
