[The description below was written by a language model from this plasmid's Addgene catalogue record and pLannotate feature annotations shown in this document.]
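Description:
pYPQ134A is an empty Golden Gate entry vector from a modular CRISPR/Cas9 toolbox for multiplexed plant genome editing and transcriptional regulation. It is built on the pHD4 backbone and, at about 3.8 kb, is propagated in E. coli as a high-copy plasmid through a ColE1/pUC-type origin. Selection relies on tetracycline, with a complete tetracycline efflux gene (TcR) driven by its native tet promoter. The annotation also picks up short fragments of lacI, an RSF origin and a kanamycin resistance gene, along with a T7 promoter and the rrnB T1 and T2 terminators. The fragments appear to be non-functional remnants of the backbone's construction history and not working parts.

The functional payload is a single guide RNA expression unit: the Arabidopsis thaliana U6-1 snRNA promoter, a plant RNA polymerase III promoter suited to producing small, defined transcripts, placed just upstream of the Streptococcus pyogenes Cas9 gRNA scaffold. No insert is recorded. The short gap between promoter and scaffold is presumably where a user-designed target-specific spacer is cloned, although the cloning sites are not annotated in the feature table. According to the record, this vector is designated to carry the fourth gRNA in a multiplex series, so its completed cassette would be combined by Golden Gate assembly with cassettes from sibling entry vectors occupying the other positions, producing an ordered array of gRNA units. The record does not describe the specific restriction enzymes, the overhangs, or the recipient vectors used in the later assembly steps. No Cas9 gene is present on this plasmid, so the nuclease or its regulatory derivatives must come from a separate component of the system.
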