Addgene plasmid #69276: pYPQ134A
Purpose: (Empty Backbone) Golden Gate entry vector; 4th gRNA under AtU6 promoter
Depositing lab: Yiping Qi. Depositing organization: East Carolina University. Publication: A CRISPR/Cas9 toolbox for multiplexed plant genome editing and transcriptional regulation. Lowder LG, Paul JW, Baltes NJ, Voytas DF, Zhang Y, Zhang D, Tang X, Zheng X, Hsieh TF, Qi Y. Plant Physiol. 2015 Aug 21. pii: pp.00636.2015. 10.1104/pp.15.00636 PubMed 26297141.
Backbone
  Vector backbone: pHD4
  Backbone manufacturer: (Cermak et al. 2011)
  Vector type: CRISPR
Growth in bacteria
  Bacterial resistance: Tetracycline, 10 μg/mL
  Growth temperature: 37°C
  Growth strain: DH5alpha
  Copy number: High Copy
Gene/Insert
  Gene/Insert name: None
Terms and licenses: Academic/Nonprofit Terms; Industry Terms: Not Available to Industry
How to cite: pYPQ134A was a gift from Yiping Qi (Addgene plasmid # 69276 ; http://n2t.net/addgene:69276 ; RRID:Addgene_69276)
