>Addgene plasmid #69276 | pYPQ134A | addgene partial sequence | sequence record 124445 | Tet-F 5'-GGCAGGTAGATGACGACCAT-3'
CTCGCGGCTCTTACCAGCCTAACTTCGATCATTGGACCGCTGATCGTCACGGCGATTTATGCCGCCTCGG
CGAGCACATGGAACGGGTTGGCATGGATTGTAGGCGCCGCCCTATACCTTGTCTGCCTCCCCGCGTTGCG
TCGCGGTGCATGGAGCCGGGCCACCTCGACCTGAATGGAAGCCGGCGGCACCTCGCTAACGGATTCACCA
CTCCAAGAATTGGAGCCAATCAATTCTTGCGGAGAACTGTGAATGCGCAAACCAACCCTTGATCGGGGAA
GAACAGTATGTCGAGCTATTTTTTGACTTACTGGGGATCAAGCCTGATTGGGAGAAAATAAAATATCCCC
TATAGTGAGTCGTATTACATGGTCATAGCTGTTTCCTGGCAGCTCTGGCCCGTGTCTCAAAATCTCTGAT
GTTACATTGCACAAGATAAAAATATATCATCATGCCTCCTCTAGAGGTCTCGCCAGAGAAATCTCAAAAT
TCCGGCAGAACAATTTTGAATCTCGATCCGTAGAAACCAGACGGTCATTGTTTTAGTTCCACCACGATTA
TATTTGAAATTTACGTGAGTGTGAGTGAGACTTGCATAAGAAAATAAAATCTTTAGTTGGGAAAAAATTC
AATAATATAAATGGGCTTGAGAAGGAAGCGAGGGATAGGCCTTTTTCTAAAATAGGCCCATTTAAGCTAT
TAACAATCTTCAAAAGTACCACAGCGCTTAGGTAAAGAAAGCAGCTGAGTTTATATATGGTTAGACACGA
AGTAGTGATTGGAGACGAGATCTAGTCTGAGTCGACCGTCTCTGTTTTAGAGCTAGAAATAGCAAGTTAA
AATAAGGCTAGTCCGTTATCAACTTGAAAAAGTGGCACCGAGTCGGTGCTTTTTTTGGCAAAAATTTTCA
GATTTTTTCTT
