>Addgene plasmid #69276 | pYPQ134A | addgene partial sequence | sequence record 124447 | pBRrevBam 5'-GGTGATGTCGGCGATATAGG-3'
GACTGGGCGGCGGCCAAAGCGGTCGGACAGTGCTCCGAGAACGGGTGCGCATAGAAATTGCATCAACGCA
TATAGCGCTAGCAGCACGCCATAGTGACTGGCGATGCTGTCGGAATGGACGATATCCCGCAAGAGGCCCG
GCAGTACCGGCATAACCAAGCCTATGCCTACAGCATCCAGGGTGACGGTGCCGAGGATGACGATGAGCGC
ATTGTTAGATTTCATACACGGTGCCTGACTGCGTTAGCAATTTAACTGTGATAAACTACCGCATTAAAGC
TAATCGATGATAAGCTGTCAAACATGAGAATTAATTCATGTTCTTTCCTGCGTTATCCCCTGATTCTGTG
GATAACCGTATTACCGCCTTTGAGTGAGCTGATACCGCTCGCCGCAGCCGAAC
